>Addgene plasmid #86967 | pPD2X | addgene full sequence | sequence record 173938 | Addgene NGS Result
TTCTTGAAGACGAAAGGGCCTCGTGATACGCCTATTTTTATAGGTTAATGTCATGATAATAATGGTTTCT
TAGACGTCAGGTGGCACTTTTCGGGGAAATGTGCGCGGAACCCCTATTTGTTTATTTTTCTAAATACATT
CAAATATGTATCCGCTCATGAGACAATAACCCTGATAAATGCTTCAATAATATTGAAAAAGGAAGAGTAT
GAGTATTCAACATTTCCGTGTCGCCCTTATTCCCTTTTTTGCGGCATTTTGCCTTCCTGTTTTTGCTCAC
CCAGAAACGCTGGTGAAAGTAAAAGATGCTGAAGATCAGTTGGGTGCACGAGTGGGTTACATCGAACTGG
ATCTCAACAGCGGTAAGATCCTTGAGAGTTTTCGCCCCGAAGAACGTTTTCCAATGATGAGCACTTTTAA
AGTTCTGCTATGTGGCGCGGTATTATCCCGTGTTGACGCCGGGCAAGAGCAACTCGGTCGCCGCATACAC
TATTCTCAGAATGACTTGGTTGAGTACTCACCAGTCACAGAAAAGCATCTTACGGATGGCATGACAGTAA
GAGAATTATGCAGTGCTGCCATAACCATGAGTGATAACACTGCGGCCAACTTACTTCTGACAACGATCGG
AGGACCGAAGGAGCTAACCGCTTTTTTGCACAACATGGGGGATCATGTAACTCGCCTTGATCGTTGGGAA
CCGGAGCTGAATGAAGCCATACCAAACGACGAGCGTGACACCACGATGCCTGCAGCAATGGCAACAACGT
TGCGCAAACTATTAACTGGCGAACTACTTACTCTAGCTTCCCGGCAACAATTAATAGACTGGATGGAGGC
GGATAAAGTTGCAGGACCACTTCTGCGCTCGGCCCTTCCGGCTGGCTGGTTTATTGCTGATAAATCTGGA
GCCGGTGAGCGTGGGTCTCGCGGTATCATTGCAGCACTGGGGCCAGATGGTAAGCCCTCCCGTATCGTAG
TTATCTACACGACGGGGAGTCAGGCAACTATGGATGAACGAAATAGACAGATCGCTGAGATAGGTGCCTC
ACTGATTAAGCATTGGTAACTGTCAGACCAAGTTTACTCATATATACTTTAGATTGATTTAAAACTTCAT
TTTTAATTTAAAAGGATCTAGGTGAAGATCCTTTTTGATAATCTCATGACCAAAATCCCTTAACGTGAGT
TTTCGTTCCACTGAGCGTCAGACCCCGTAGAAAAGATCAAAGGATCTTCTTGAGATCCTTTTTTTCTGCG
CGTAATCTGCTGCTTGCAAACAAAAAAACCACCGCTACCAGCGGTGGTTTGTTTGCCGGATCAAGAGCTA
CCAACTCTTTTTCCGAAGGTAACTGGCTTCAGCAGAGCGCAGATACCAAATACTGTCCTTCTAGTGTAGC
CGTAGTTAGGCCACCACTTCAAGAACTCTGTAGCACCGCCTACATACCTCGCTCTGCTAATCCTGTTACC
AGTGGCTGCTGCCAGTGGCGATAAGTCGTGTCTTACCGGGTTGGACTCAAGACGATAGTTACCGGATAAG
GCGCAGCGGTCGGGCTGAACGGGGGGTTCGTGCACACAGCCCAGCTTGGAGCGAACGACCTACACCGAAC
TGAGATACCTACAGCGTGAGCTATGAGAAAGCGCCACGCTTCCCGAAGGGAGAAAGGCGGACAGGTATCC
GGTAAGCGGCAGGGTCGGAACAGGAGAGCGCACGAGGGAGCTTCCAGGGGGAAACGCCTGGTATCTTTAT
AGTCCTGTCGGGTTTCGCCACCTCTGACTTGAGCGTCGATTTTTGTGATGCTCGTCAGGGGGGCGGAGCC
TATGGAAAAACGCCAGCAACGCGGCCTTTTTACGGTTCCTGGCCTTTTGCTGGCCTTTTGCTCACATGTT
CTTTCCTGCGTTATCCCCTGATTCTGTGGATAACCGTATTACCGCCTTTGAGTGAGCTGATACCGCTCGC
CGCAGCCGAACGACCGAGCGCAGCGAGTCAGTGAGCGAGGAAGCGGTTGAGCGCCTGATGCGGTATTTTC
TCCTTACGCATCTGTGCGGTATTTCACACCGCAATGGTGCACTCTCAGTACAATCTGCTCTGATGCCGCA
TAGTTAAGCCAGTATACACTCCGCTATCGCTACGTGACTGGGTCATGGCTGCGCCCCGACACCCGCCAAC
ACCCGCTGACGCGCCCTGACGGGCTTGTCTGCTCCCGGCATCCGCTTACAGACAAGCTGTGACCGTCTCC
GGGAGCTGCATGTGTCAGAGGTTTTCACCGTCATCACCGAAACGCGCGAGGCAGCTGCGGTAAAGCTCAT
CAGCGTGGTCGTGAAGCGATTCACAGATGTCTGCCTGTTCATCCGCGTCCAGCTCGTTGAGTTTCTCCAG
AAGCGTTAATGTCTGGCTTCTGATAAAGCGGGCCATGTTAAGGGCGGTTTTTTCCTGTTTGGTCACTGAT
GCCTCCGTGTAAGGGGGATTTCTGTTCATGGGGGTAATGATACCGATGAAACGAGAGAGGATGCTCACGA
TACGGGTTACTGATGATGAACATGCCCGGTTACTGGAACGTTGTGAGGGTAAACAACTGGCGGTATGGAT
GCGGCGGGACCAGAGAAAAATCACTCAGGGTCAATGCCAGCGCTTCGTTAATACAGATGTAGGTGTTCCA
CAGGGTAGCCAGCAGCATCCTGCGATGCAGATCCGGAACATAATGGTGCAGGGCGCTGACTTCCGCGTTT
CCAGACTTTACGAAACACGGAAACCGAAGACCATTCATGTTGTTGCTCAGGTCGCAGACGTTTTGCAGCA
GCAGTCGCTTCACGTTCGCTCGCGTATCGGTGATTCATTCTGCTAACCAGTAAGGCAACCCCGCCAGCCT
AGCCGGGTCCTCAACGACAGGAGCACGATCATGCGCACCCGTGGCCAGGACCCAACGCTGCCCGAGATGC
GCCGCGTGCGGCTGCTGGAGATGGCGGACGCGATGGATATGTTCTGCCAAGGGTTGGTTTGCGCATTCAC
AGTTCTCCGCAAGAATTGATTGGCTCCAATTCTTGGAGTGGTGAATCCGTTAGCGAGGTGCCGCCGGCTT
CCATTCAGGTCGAGGTGGCCCGGCTCCATGCACCGCGACGCAACGCGGGGAGGCAGACAAGGTATAGGGC
GGCGCCTACAATCCATGCCAACCCGTTCCATGTGCTCGCCGAGGCGGCATAAATCGCCGTGACGATCAGC
GGTCCAATGATCGAAGTTAGGCTGGTAAGAGCCGCGAGCGATCCTTGAAGCTGTCCCTGATGGTCGTCAT
CTACCTGCCTGGACAGCATGGCCTGCAACGCGGGCATCCCGATGCCGCCGGAAGCGAGAAGAATCATAAT
GGGGAAGGCCATCCAGCCTCGCGTCGCGAACGCCAGCAAGACGTAGCCCAGCGCGTCGGCCGCCATGCCG
GCGATAATGGCCTGCTTCTCGCCGAAACGTTTGGTGGCGGGACCAGTGACGAAGGCTTGAGCGAGGGCGT
GCAAGATTCCGAATACCGCAAGCGACAGGCCGATCATCGTCGCGCTCCAGCGAAAGCGGTCCTCGCCGAA
AATGACCCAGAGCGCTGCCGGCACCTGTCCTACGAGTTGCATGATAAAGAAGACAGTCATAAGTGCGGCG
ACGATAGTCATGCCCCGCGCCCACCGGAAGGAGCTGACTGGGTTGAAGGCTCTCAAGGGCATCGGTCGAG
ATCCCGGTGCCTAATGAGTGAGCTAACTTACATTAATTGCGTTGCGCTCACTGCCCGCTTTCCAGTCGGG
AAACCTGTCGTGCCAGCTGCATTAATGAATCGGCCAACGCGCGGGGAGAGGCGGTTTGCGTATTGGGCGC
CAGGGTGGTTTTTCTTTTCACCAGTGAGACGGGCAACAGCTGATTGCCCTTCACCGCCTGGCCCTGAGAG
AGTTGCAGCAAGCGGTCCACGCTGGTTTGCCCCAGCAGGCGAAAATCCTGTTTGATGGTGGTTAACGGCG
GGATATAACATGAGCTGTCTTCGGTATCGTCGTATCCCACTACCGAGATATCCGCACCAACGCGCAGCCC
GGACTCGGTAATGGCGCGCATTGCGCCCAGCGCCATCTGATCGTTGGCAACCAGCATCGCAGTGGGAACG
ATGCCCTCATTCAGCATTTGCATGGTTTGTTGAAAACCGGACATGGCACTCCAGTCGCCTTCCCGTTCCG
CTATCGGCTGAATTTGATTGCGAGTGAGATATTTATGCCAGCCAGCCAGACGCAGACGCGCCGAGACAGA
ACTTAATGGGCCCGCTAACAGCGCGATTTGCTGGTGACCCAATGCGACCAGATGCTCCACGCCCAGTCGC
GTACCGTCTTCATGGGAGAAAATAATACTGTTGATGGGTGTCTGGTCAGAGACATCAAGAAATAACGCCG
GAACATTAGTGCAGGCAGCTTCCACAGCAATGGCATCCTGGTCATCCAGCGGATAGTTAATGATCAGCCC
ACTGACGCGTTGCGCGAGAAGATTGTGCACCGCCGCTTTACAGGCTTCGACGCCGCTTCGTTCTACCATC
GACACCACCACGCTGGCACCCAGTTGATCGGCGCGAGATTTAATCGCCGCGACAATTTGCGACGGCGCGT
GCAGGGCCAGACTGGAGGTGGCAACGCCAATCAGCAACGACTGTTTGCCCGCCAGTTGTTGTGCCACGCG
GTTGGGAATGTAATTCAGCTCCGCCATCGCCGCTTCCACTTTTTCCCGCGTTTTCGCAGAAACGTGGCTG
GCCTGGTTCACCACGCGGGAAACGGTCTGATAAGAGACACCGGCATACTCTGCGACATCGTATAACGTTA
CTGGTTTCACATTCACCACCCTGAATTGACTCTCTTCCGGGCGCTATCATGCCATACCGCGAAAGGTTTT
GCGCCATTCGATGGTGTCCGGGATCTCGACGCTCTCCCTTATGCGACTCCTGCATTAGGAAGCAGCCCAG
TAGTAGGTTGAGGCCGTTGAGCACCGCCGCCGCAAGGAATGGTGCATGCAAGGAGATGGCGCCCAACAGT
CCCCCGGCCACGGGGCCTGCCACCATACCCACGCCGAAACAAGCGCTCATGAGCCCGAAGTGGCGAGCCC
GATCTTCCCCATCGGTGATGTCGGCGATATAGGCGCCAGCAACCGCACCTGTGGCGCCGGTGATGCCGGC
CACGATGCGTCCGGCGTAGAGGATCGAGATCTCGATCCCGCGAAATTAATACGACTCACTATAGGGGAAT
TGTGAGCGGATAACAATTCCCCTCTAGAAATAATTTTGTTTAACTTTAAGAAGGAGATATACCATGGGCA
GCAGCCATCATCATCATCATCACAGCAGCGGCCTGGTGCCGCGCGGCAGCCATATGCTGCCGAAACTGGT
GATCACCCACCGCGTTCATGATGAAATTCTGCAGCTGCTGGCGCCGCATTGCGAACTGATGACCAACCAG
ACCGATAGCACCCTGACCCGCGAAGAAATTCTGCGCCGTTGCCGCGATGCGCAGGCCATGATGGCGTTTA
TGCCGGATCGCGTGGATGCGGATTTTCTGCAGGCGTGCCCGGAACTGCGTGTGGTTGGCTGTGCGCTGAA
AGGCTTTGATAACTTTGATGTTGATGCGTGTACCGCCCGTGGTGTGTGGCTGACCTTTGTGCCGGATCTG
CTGACCGTGCCGACCGCGGAACTGGCGATTGGTCTGGCGGTGGGCCTGGGTCGCCATCTGCGTGCGGCGG
ATGCGTTTGTGCGCAGCGGCGAATTTCAGGGCTGGCAGCCGCAGTTTTATGGCACCGGCCTGGATAATGC
GACCGTTGGCATTCTGGGTATGGGTGCCATTGGCCTGGCGATGGCCGATCGCCTGCAGGGCTGGGGCGCC
ACCCTGCAGTATCATGCGCGCAAAGCGCTGGATACCCAGACCGAACAGCGCCTGGGCCTGCGTCAGGTGG
CGTGTAGCGAACTGTTTGCCAGCAGCGATTTTATTCTGCTGGCGCTGCCGCTGAACGCGGATACCCAGCA
CCTGGTGAATGCGGAACTGCTGGCGCTGGTTCGCCCGGGTGCCCTGCTGGTTAATCCGTGCCGTGGCAGC
GTTGTGGATGAAGCGGCGGTTCTGGCGGCGCTGGAACGTGGTCAGCTGGGTGGTTATGCGGCCGATGTGT
TTGAAATGGAAGATTGGGCGCGTGCGGATCGCCCGCGCCTGATTGATCCGGCGCTGCTGGCCCACCCGAA
CACCCTGTTTACCCCGCATATTGGCAGCGCGGTGCGCGCGGTGCGTCTGGAAATCGAACGCTGCGCCGCG
CAGAACATTATTCAGGTTCTGGCGGGTGCCCGCCCGATTAATGCGGCCAACCGTCTGCCGAAAGCGGAAC
CGGCGGCGTGCAGCTCTGGCCTGCCGGCGACCGGTGGCGGGAGCATGATGAAAGCCAAAGTGATCGATGC
AGTTTCTTTCAGTTACATCCTGCGTACCGTGGGCGATTTCCTGAGCGAAGCCAACTTTATTGTGACGAAA
GAAGGCATTCGTGTTAGTGGTATCGATCCGAGCCGCGTGGTTTTTCTGGATATCTTCCTGCCGAGCTCTT
ACTTTGAAGGCTTCGAAGTTAGCCAGGAAAAAGAAATCATCGGTTTCAAACTGGAAGATGTGAACGATAT
TCTGAAACGTGTTCTGAAAGATGATACCCTGATCCTGAGTAGCAATGAATCTAAACTGACCCTGACGTTT
GATGGTGAATTTACCCGCAGTTTTGAACTGCCGCTGATTCAGGTGGAATCTACGCAGCCGCCGAGTGTTA
ATCTGGAATTTCCGTTCAAAGCGCAGCTGCTGACCATTACGTTTGCCGATATTATCGATGAACTGAGTGA
TCTGGGCGAAGTGCTGAACATCCATAGCAAAGAAAACAAACTGTACTTCGAAGTGATCGGTGATCTGAGC
ACCGCGAAAGTTGAACTGTCTACCGATAACGGCACGCTGCTGGAAGCGTCTGGTGCCGATGTGTCTAGTA
GCTATGGCATGGAATACGTTGCAAATACCACGAAAATGCGTCGCGCGAGCGATTCTATGGAACTGTACTT
CGGTAGCCAGATTCCGCTGAAACTGCGTTTTAAACTGCCGCAGGAAGGCTACGGTGATTTCTACATCGCA
CCGCGCGCGGACGGCGGTGGCGGTAGCCTGGTGCCGCGCGGCAGCGGCGGTGGTGGCTCTATGTCTAAAG
TAGTGTATGTGTCACATGATGGAACGCGTCGCGAACTGGATGTGGCGGATGGCGTCAGCCTGATGCAGGC
TGCAGTCTCCAATGGTATCTACGATATTGTCGGTGATTGTGGCGGCAGCGCCAGCTGTGCCACCTGCCAT
GTCTATGTGAACGAAGCGTTCACGGACAAGGTGCCCGCCGCCAACGAGCGGGAAATCGGCATGCTGGAGA
GCGTCACGGCCGAACTGAAGCCGAACAGCAGGCTCAGCTGCCAGATCATCATGACGCCCGAGCTGGATGG
CATCGTGGTCGATGTTCCCGATAGGCAATGGTAAGTTTAAACGGATCCGGCTGCTAACAAAGCCCGAAAG
GAAGCTGAGTTGGCTGCTGCCACCGCTGAGCAATAACTAGCATAACCCCTTGGGGCCTCTAAACGGGTCT
TGAGGGGTTTTTTGCTGAAAGGAGGAACTATATCCGGATATCCCGCAAGAGGCCCGGCAGTACCGGCATA
ACCAAGCCTATGCCTACAGCATCCAGGGTGACGGTGCCGAGGATGACGATGAGCGCATTGTTAGATTTCA
TACACGGTGCCTGACTGCGTTAGCAATTTAACTGTGATAAACTACCGCATTAAAGCTTATCGATGATAAG
CTGTCAAACATGAGAA
Features (pLannotate 1.2.2; 24 found; start..end, strand, type, name):
    104..208     +  promoter       AmpR promoter: bla
    209..1069    +  CDS            AmpR: β-lactamase; bla; confers resistance to ampicillin, carbenicillin, and related antibiotics
   1240..1828    +  rep_origin     ori: high-copy-number ColE1/pMB1/pBR322/pUC origin of replication
   2014..2153    -  misc_feature   bom: basis of mobility region from pBR322
   2255..2446    -  CDS            rop: Rop protein, which maintains plasmids at low copy number; rop
   2463..2843    +  CDS            YPB1_ECOLX: Protein predicted: Swiss-Prot protein existence level 4. From Escherichia coli.
   3085..3709    -  CDS            TcR (fragment): tetracycline efflux protein; tet; confers resistance to tetracycline
   3724..3745    -  protein_bind   CAP binding site: CAP binding activates transcription in the presence of cAMP. E. coli catabolite activator protein
   3758..4840    -  CDS            lacI: lac repressor; lacI; The lac repressor binds to the lac operator to inhibit transcription in E. coli. This inhibition can be relieved by adding lactose or isopropyl-β-D-thiogalactopyranoside (IPTG).
   4841..4918    -  promoter       lacI promoter: lacI
   4926..5205    -  CDS            TcR (fragment): tetracycline efflux protein; tet; confers resistance to tetracycline
   5227..5245    +  promoter       T7 promoter: promoter for bacteriophage T7 RNA polymerase
   5246..5270    +  protein_bind   lac operator: The lac repressor binds to the lac operator to inhibit transcription in E. coli. This inhibition can be relieved by adding lactose or isopropyl-β-D-thiogalactopyranoside (IPTG). lac repressor encoded by lacI
   5285..5307    +  RBS            RBS: efficient ribosome binding site from bacteriophage T7 gene 10 (Olins and Rangwala, 1989)
   5326..5342    +  CDS            capTEV™ (fragment): composite tag for in vivo biotinylation, TEV protease cleavage, and 6xHis tagging
   5353..5370    +  CDS            thrombin site: thrombin recognition and cleavage site
   5374..6381    +  CDS            ptxD: PTXD_PSEST - Experimental evidence at protein level: Swiss-Prot protein existence level 1. Catalyzes phosphite (phosphonate) oxidation. From Pseudomonas stutzeri (Pseudomonas perfectomarina).
   6418..7152    +  CDS            pcn2: PCNA2_SACS2 - Also known as pcnA-2. Experimental evidence at protein level: Swiss-Prot protein existence level 1. One of the sliding clamp subunits that acts as a moving platform for DNA processing. Responsible for tethering the catalytic subunit of DNA polymerase to DNA during high-speed replication. Heterotrimer stimulates the Holliday junction resolvase Hjc. DNA polymerase I, DNA ligase and the flap endonuclease may be constitutively associated with the PCNA heterotrimer forming a scanning complex able to couple DNA synthesis and Okazaki fragment maturation. From Saccharolobus solfataricus
   7168..7185    +  CDS            thrombin site: thrombin recognition and cleavage site
   7201..7521    +  CDS            camB: PUTX_PSEPU - Experimental evidence at protein level: Swiss-Prot protein existence level 1. The oxidation of camphor by cytochrome P450-CAM requires the participation of a flavoprotein, putidaredoxin reductase, and an iron- sulfur protein, putidaredoxin, to mediate the transfer of electrons from NADH to P450 for oxygen activation. From Pseudomonas putida (Arthrobacter siderocapsulatus).
   7540..7589    +  CDS            SET1 (fragment): solubility-enhancement tag derived from T7 phage gene 10B
   7597..7644    +  terminator     T7 terminator: transcription terminator for bacteriophage T7 RNA polymerase
   7667..7771    -  CDS            TcR (fragment): tetracycline efflux protein; tet; confers resistance to tetracycline
   7819..7847    -  promoter       tet promoter: E. coli promoter for tetracycline efflux protein gene
