[The description below was written by a language model from this plasmid's Addgene catalogue record and pLannotate feature annotations shown in this document.]
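Description:
pPD2X is a bacterial expression plasmid built on the Novagen pET-15b backbone, in which one SapI recognition site was removed by point changes. It replicates in E. coli from a pBR322-type ColE1 origin accompanied by the bom region and the rop gene, consistent with its listing as low copy, and it is selected with ampicillin through the bla β-lactamase gene. The short tetracycline-resistance fragments and tet promoter in the annotation are nonfunctional pBR322 remnants typical of pET vectors. The sequenced record (7,856 nt) is within a few bases of the stated total size.

The payload, cloned between NdeI and BamHI, is a single tripartite fusion of about 2.15 kb. It consists of phosphite dehydrogenase (PTDH, ptxD from Pseudomonas stutzeri, carrying E175A/A176R), then PCNA2, a sliding clamp subunit from Sulfolobus (Saccharolobus) solfataricus, then putidaredoxin (PdX, camB from Pseudomonas putida, carrying C73S/C85S). The backbone supplies an N-terminal His6 tag and thrombin site, and a second thrombin site is annotated between PCNA2 and PdX. The small capTEV and SET1 hits probably reflect the His-tag region and vector sequence rather than genuine tags.

Transcription runs from a T7 promoter with a lac operator and the T7 gene 10 ribosome binding site, and ends at the T7 terminator. The plasmid-borne lacI keeps expression repressed until induction with IPTG in a host supplying T7 RNA polymerase.

The associated publication describes a phosphite-driven, self-sufficient cytochrome P450 system. PCNA2 is one subunit of a heterotrimeric clamp, so it presumably serves as an assembly scaffold. That would place the cofactor-regenerating PTDH and the electron carrier PdX near partner proteins carried on other PCNA subunits, though the record does not describe those partner constructs.
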