Addgene plasmid #86967: pPD2X
Purpose: Expresses PCNA2 protein fused phosphite dehydrogenase and putidaredoxin in E. coli
Depositing lab: Teruyuki Nagamune. Depositing organization: The University of Tokyo. Publication: Phosphite-driven Self-sufficient Cytochrome P450. Watanabe H, Hirakawa H, and Nagamune T.. ChemCatChem 2013 Dec;5(12):3835-3840 10.1002/cctc.201300445.
Backbone
  Vector backbone: pET-15b(+)
  Backbone manufacturer: Novagen
  Backbone size w/o insert (bp): 5700
  Total vector size (bp): 7851
  Modifications to backbone: A SapI recognition site (GAAGAGC) was modified to GTTGAGC
  Vector type: Bacterial Expression
Growth in bacteria
  Bacterial resistance: Ampicillin, 100 μg/mL
  Growth temperature: 37°C
  Growth strain: DH5alpha
  Growth instructions: Supplement with 1% glucose is recommended to suppress leaky expression
  Copy number: Low Copy
Gene/Insert
  Gene/Insert name: PCNA2 fused to phosphite dehydrogenase and putidaredoxin (alt name: PTDH-PCNA2-PdX)
  Species: Synthetic; Pseudomonas, Sulfolobus
  Insert size (bp): 2151
  Mutation: E175A/A176R in PTDH, C73S/C85S in PdX
  GenBank ID: BAA00414.1 WP_010923178.1
  Promoter: T7 promoter
  Tag / fusion protein: His6 tag (N terminal on backbone)
  Cloning method: Restriction Enzyme; 5′ cloning site NdeI (not destroyed); 3′ cloning site BamHI (not destroyed)
  Sequencing primers: 5′ T7; 3′ T7 Terminal
Resource information
  A portion of this plasmid was derived from a plasmid made by: PdX gene was obtained from Masahiro Goto, Kyushu University
Terms and licenses: Academic/Nonprofit Terms; Industry Terms: Not Available to Industry
How to cite: pPD2X was a gift from Teruyuki Nagamune (Addgene plasmid # 86967 ; http://n2t.net/addgene:86967 ; RRID:Addgene_86967)
